Addgene plasmid #206124: Cav2.1 HA EIA (E320A) pcDNA3
Purpose: expression of rat Cav2.1 calcium channel with a E1686R mutation to enhance expression and a mutation in the P loop of Domain I to abolish divalent cation binding
Depositing lab: Annette Dolphin. Depositing organization: University College London. Publication: Disruption of the Key Ca(2+) Binding Site in the Selectivity Filter of Neuronal Voltage-Gated Calcium Channels Inhibits Channel Trafficking. Meyer JO, Dahimene S, Page KM, Ferron L, Kadurin I, Ellaway JIJ, Zhao P, Patel T, Rothwell SW, Lin P, Pratt WS, Dolphin AC. Cell Rep. 2019 Oct 1;29(1):22-33.e5. doi: 10.1016/j.celrep.2019.08.079. PubMed 31577951.
Backbone
  Vector backbone: pcDNA3
  Backbone manufacturer: Invitrogen Life Technologies
  Backbone size w/o insert (bp): 5446
  Vector type: Mammalian Expression
Growth in bacteria
  Bacterial resistance: Ampicillin, 100 μg/mL
  Growth temperature: 37°C
  Growth strain: DH5alpha
  Copy number: High Copy
Gene/Insert
  Gene/Insert name: cacna1a (alt name: Cav2.1 alpha1A)
  Species: R. norvegicus (rat)
  Insert size (bp): 6858
  Mutation: E320A
  Entrez Gene: Cacna1a (a.k.a. BccA1, Cav2.1, rbA-1)
  Promoter: CMV
  Cloning method: Restriction Enzyme; 5′ cloning site unknown (unknown if destroyed)
  Sequencing primers: 5′ CTGGCTAACTAGAGAACC; 3′ GCATTTAGGTGACACTATAG
Resource information
  A portion of this plasmid was derived from a plasmid made by: Terry P. Snutch
Terms and licenses: Academic/Nonprofit Terms; Industry Terms: Not Available to Industry
How to cite: Cav2.1 HA EIA (E320A) pcDNA3 was a gift from Annette Dolphin (Addgene plasmid # 206124 ; http://n2t.net/addgene:206124 ; RRID:Addgene_206124)
