[The description below was written by a language model from this plasmid's Addgene catalogue record and pLannotate feature annotations shown in this document.]
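Description:
Cav2.1 HA EIA (E320A) pcDNA3 is a mammalian expression plasmid built on the Invitrogen pcDNA3 backbone, carrying the rat Cacna1a cDNA that encodes the pore-forming alpha1A subunit (Cav2.1) of P/Q-type voltage-gated calcium channels. The sequenced plasmid is about 13 kb, with an insert listed at roughly 6.9 kb. It is maintained in E. coli at high copy number through a ColE1/pUC-type origin and selected with ampicillin via the AmpR β-lactamase gene. An f1 origin is also present. For mammalian cells, an SV40 early promoter drives a neomycin/kanamycin phosphotransferase gene followed by an SV40 polyadenylation signal, which would allow G418 selection of stable transfectants.

The channel coding sequence sits downstream of the human CMV immediate-early enhancer and promoter and is terminated by the bovine growth hormone poly(A) signal. Flanking T7 and SP6 promoters are standard pcDNA3 elements that can serve for in vitro transcription or as sequencing primer sites. The insert carries E320A, a substitution in the P loop of domain I intended to abolish divalent cation binding in the selectivity filter. The stated purpose also mentions an E1686R change that enhances expression. The plasmid name indicates an HA epitope tag, but the catalogue fields and feature table do not annotate the tag or give its position. Short annotated fragments such as the HIV-1 LTR, ble and lacI matches appear to be small backbone remnants or incidental similarity rather than functional parts. The associated publication title indicates use in studying how disrupting the key calcium-binding site in the selectivity filter affects trafficking of neuronal calcium channels.
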