Features (pLannotate 1.2.2; 22 found; start..end, strand, type, name):
    106..897     +  CDS            neo: KKA2_KLEPN - Also known as kan, nptII. Experimental evidence at protein level: Swiss-Prot protein existence level 1. Resistance to kanamycin, neomycin, paromomycin, ribostamycin, butirosin and gentamicin B. From Klebsiella pneumoniae.
    921..1079    +  CDS            ble (fragment): BLE_KLEPN - Experimental evidence at protein level: Swiss-Prot protein existence level 1. Binding protein with a strong affinity to the bleomycin family of antibiotics. Binds to CL990; an antimitotic-antibiotic compound. From Klebsiella pneumoniae.
   1074..1195    +  polyA_signal   SV40 poly(A) signal: SV40 polyadenylation signal
   1266..1288    -  protein_bind   lac operator (fragment): The lac repressor binds to the lac operator to inhibit transcription in E. coli. This inhibition can be relieved by adding lactose or isopropyl-β-D-thiogalactopyranoside (IPTG). lac repressor encoded by lacI
   1292..1322    -  promoter       lac promoter: promoter for the E. coli lac operon
   1337..1358    -  protein_bind   CAP binding site: CAP binding activates transcription in the presence of cAMP. E. coli catabolite activator protein
   1371..1463    -  CDS            lacI (fragment): lac repressor; lacI; The lac repressor binds to the lac operator to inhibit transcription in E. coli. This inhibition can be relieved by adding lactose or isopropyl-β-D-thiogalactopyranoside (IPTG).
   1646..2234    -  rep_origin     ori: high-copy-number ColE1/pMB1/pBR322/pUC origin of replication
   2405..3265    -  CDS            AmpR: β-lactamase; bla; confers resistance to ampicillin, carbenicillin, and related antibiotics
   3266..3370    -  promoter       AmpR promoter: bla
   3429..3481    -  misc_feature   bom (fragment): basis of mobility region from pBR322
   3636..4015    +  enhancer       CMV enhancer: human cytomegalovirus immediate early enhancer
   4016..4219    +  promoter       CMV promoter: human cytomegalovirus (CMV) immediate early promoter
   4215..4248    +  LTR            5' LTR (truncated) (fragment): truncated 5' long terminal repeat (LTR) from HIV-1
   4264..4282    +  promoter       T7 promoter: promoter for bacteriophage T7 RNA polymerase
   4388..11089   +  CDS            Cacna1a: CAC1A_RAT - Also known as Cach4, Cacn3, Cacnl1a4. Experimental evidence at protein level: Swiss-Prot protein existence level 1. Voltage-sensitive calcium channels (VSCC) mediate the entry of calcium ions into excitable cells and are also involved in a variety of calcium-dependent processes, including muscle contraction, hormone or neurotransmitter release, gene expression, cell motility, cell division and cell death. The isoform alpha-1A gives rise to P and/or Q- type calcium currents. P/Q-type calcium channels belong to the 'high- voltage activated' (HVA) group and are specifically blocked by
  11907..11935   -  misc_feature   MCS (fragment): pBluescript multiple cloning site
  11946..11964   -  promoter       SP6 promoter: promoter for bacteriophage SP6 RNA polymerase
  11990..12214   +  polyA_signal   bGH poly(A) signal: bovine growth hormone polyadenylation signal
  12218..12239   +  promoter       SV40 promoter (fragment): SV40 enhancer and early promoter
  12260..12688   +  rep_origin     f1 ori (sequence partly withheld): f1 bacteriophage origin of replication; arrow indicates direction of (+) strand synthesis
  12702..39      +  promoter       SV40 promoter (across the origin): SV40 enhancer and early promoter
>Addgene plasmid #206124 | Cav2.1 HA EIA (E320A) pcDNA3 | addgene full sequence | sequence record 410294 | Addgene NGS Result
TAGTGAGGAGGCTTTTTTGGAGGCCTAGGCTTTTGCAAAAAGCTCCCGGGAGCTTGTATATCCATTTTCG
GATCTGATCAAGAGACAGGATGAGGATCGTTTCGCATGATTGAACAAGATGGATTGCACGCAGGTTCTCC
GGCCGCTTGGGTGGAGAGGCTATTCGGCTATGACTGGGCACAACAGACAATCGGCTGCTCTGATGCCGCC
GTGTTCCGGCTGTCAGCGCAGGGGCGCCCGGTTCTTTTTGTCAAGACCGACCTGTCCGGTGCCCTGAATG
AACTGCAGGACGAGGCAGCGCGGCTATCGTGGCTGGCCACGACGGGCGTTCCTTGCGCAGCTGTGCTCGA
CGTTGTCACTGAAGCGGGAAGGGACTGGCTGCTATTGGGCGAAGTGCCGGGGCAGGATCTCCTGTCATCT
CACCTTGCTCCTGCCGAGAAAGTATCCATCATGGCTGATGCAATGCGGCGGCTGCATACGCTTGATCCGG
CTACCTGCCCATTCGACCACCAAGCGAAACATCGCATCGAGCGAGCACGTACTCGGATGGAAGCCGGTCT
TGTCGATCAGGATGATCTGGACGAAGAGCATCAGGGGCTCGCGCCAGCCGAACTGTTCGCCAGGCTCAAG
GCGCGCATGCCCGACGGCGAGGATCTCGTCGTGACCCATGGCGATGCCTGCTTGCCGAATATCATGGTGG
AAAATGGCCGCTTTTCTGGATTCATCGACTGTGGCCGGCTGGGTGTGGCGGACCGCTATCAGGACATAGC
GTTGGCTACCCGTGATATTGCTGAAGAGCTTGGCGGCGAATGGGCTGACCGCTTCCTCGTGCTTTACGGT
ATCGCCGCTCCCGATTCGCAGCGCATCGCCTTCTATCGCCTTCTTGACGAGTTCTTCTGAGCGGGACTCT
GGGGTTCGAAATGACCGACCAAGCGACGCCCAACCTGCCATCACGAGATTTCGATTCCACCGCCGCCTTC
TATGAAAGGTTGGGCTTCGGAATCGTTTTCCGGGACGCCGGCTGGATGATCCTCCAGCGCGGGGATCTCA
TGCTGGAGTTCTTCGCCCACCCCAACTTGTTTATTGCAGCTTATAATGGTTACAAATAAAGCAATAGCAT
CACAAATTTCACAAATAAAGCATTTTTTTCACTGCATTCTAGTTGTGGTTTGTCCAAACTCATCAATGTA
TCTTATCATGTCTGTATACCGTCGACCTCTAGCTAGAGCTTGGCGTAATCATGGTCATAGCTGTTTCCTG
TGTGAAATTGTTATCCGCTCACAATTCCACACAACATACGAGCCGGAAGCATAAAGTGTAAAGCCTGGGG
TGCCTAATGAGTGAGCTAACTCACATTAATTGCGTTGCGCTCACTGCCCGCTTTCCAGTCGGGAAACCTG
TCGTGCCAGCTGCATTAATGAATCGGCCAACGCGCGGGGAGAGGCGGTTTGCGTATTGGGCGCTCTTCCG
CTTCCTCGCTCACTGACTCGCTGCGCTCGGTCGTTCGGCTGCGGCGAGCGGTATCAGCTCACTCAAAGGC
GGTAATACGGTTATCCACAGAATCAGGGGATAACGCAGGAAAGAACATGTGAGCAAAAGGCCAGCAAAAG
GCCAGGAACCGTAAAAAGGCCGCGTTGCTGGCGTTTTTCCATAGGCTCCGCCCCCCTGACGAGCATCACA
AAAATCGACGCTCAAGTCAGAGGTGGCGAAACCCGACAGGACTATAAAGATACCAGGCGTTTCCCCCTGG
AAGCTCCCTCGTGCGCTCTCCTGTTCCGACCCTGCCGCTTACCGGATACCTGTCCGCCTTTCTCCCTTCG
GGAAGCGTGGCGCTTTCTCATAGCTCACGCTGTAGGTATCTCAGTTCGGTGTAGGTCGTTCGCTCCAAGC
TGGGCTGTGTGCACGAACCCCCCGTTCAGCCCGACCGCTGCGCCTTATCCGGTAACTATCGTCTTGAGTC
CAACCCGGTAAGACACGACTTATCGCCACTGGCAGCAGCCACTGGTAACAGGATTAGCAGAGCGAGGTAT
GTAGGCGGTGCTACAGAGTTCTTGAAGTGGTGGCCTAACTACGGCTACACTAGAAGAACAGTATTTGGTA
TCTGCGCTCTGCTGAAGCCAGTTACCTTCGGAAAAAGAGTTGGTAGCTCTTGATCCGGCAAACAAACCAC
CGCTGGTAGCGGTGGTTTTTTTGTTTGCAAGCAGCAGATTACGCGCAGAAAAAAAGGATCTCAAGAAGAT
CCTTTGATCTTTTCTACGGGGTCTGACGCTCAGTGGAACGAAAACTCACGTTAAGGGATTTTGGTCATGA
GATTATCAAAAAGGATCTTCACCTAGATCCTTTTAAATTAAAAATGAAGTTTTAAATCAATCTAAAGTAT
ATATGAGTAAACTTGGTCTGACAGTTACCAATGCTTAATCAGTGAGGCACCTATCTCAGCGATCTGTCTA
TTTCGTTCATCCATAGTTGCCTGACTCCCCGTCGTGTAGATAACTACGATACGGGAGGGCTTACCATCTG
GCCCCAGTGCTGCAATGATACCGCGAGACCCACGCTCACCGGCTCCAGATTTATCAGCAATAAACCAGCC
AGCCGGAAGGGCCGAGCGCAGAAGTGGTCCTGCAACTTTATCCGCCTCCATCCAGTCTATTAATTGTTGC
CGGGAAGCTAGAGTAAGTAGTTCGCCAGTTAATAGTTTGCGCAACGTTGTTGCCATTGCTACAGGCATCG
TGGTGTCACGCTCGTCGTTTGGTATGGCTTCATTCAGCTCCGGTTCCCAACGATCAAGGCGAGTTACATG
ATCCCCCATGTTGTGCAAAAAAGCGGTTAGCTCCTTCGGTCCTCCGATCGTTGTCAGAAGTAAGTTGGCC
GCAGTGTTATCACTCATGGTTATGGCAGCACTGCATAATTCTCTTACTGTCATGCCATCCGTAAGATGCT
TTTCTGTGACTGGTGAGTACTCAACCAAGTCATTCTGAGAATAGTGTATGCGGCGACCGAGTTGCTCTTG
CCCGGCGTCAATACGGGATAATACCGCGCCACATAGCAGAACTTTAAAAGTGCTCATCATTGGAAAACGT
TCTTCGGGGCGAAAACTCTCAAGGATCTTACCGCTGTTGAGATCCAGTTCGATGTAACCCACTCGTGCAC
CCAACTGATCTTCAGCATCTTTTACTTTCACCAGCGTTTCTGGGTGAGCAAAAACAGGAAGGCAAAATGC
CGCAAAAAAGGGAATAAGGGCGACACGGAAATGTTGAATACTCATACTCTTCCTTTTTCAATATTATTGA
AGCATTTATCAGGGTTATTGTCTCATGAGCGGATACATATTTGAATGTATTTAGAAAAATAAACAAATAG
GGGTTCCGCGCACATTTCCCCGAAAAGTGCCACCTGACGTCGACGGATCGGGAGATCTCCCGATCCCCTA
TGGTGCACTCTCAGTACAATCTGCTCTGATGCCGCATAGTTAAGCCAGTATCTGCTCCCTGCTTGTGTGT
TGGAGGTCGCTGAGTAGTGCGCGAGCAAAATTTAAGCTACAACAAGGCAAGGCTTGACCGACAATTGCAT
GAAGAATCTGCTTAGGGTTAGGCGTTTTGCGCTGCTTCGCGATGTACGGGCCAGATATACGCGTTGACAT
TGATTATTGACTAGTTATTAATAGTAATCAATTACGGGGTCATTAGTTCATAGCCCATATATGGAGTTCC
GCGTTACATAACTTACGGTAAATGGCCCGCCTGGCTGACCGCCCAACGACCCCCGCCCATTGACGTCAAT
AATGACGTATGTTCCCATAGTAACGCCAATAGGGACTTTCCATTGACGTCAATGGGTGGAGTATTTACGG
TAAACTGCCCACTTGGCAGTACATCAAGTGTATCATATGCCAAGTACGCCCCCTATTGACGTCAATGACG
GTAAATGGCCCGCCTGGCATTATGCCCAGTACATGACCTTATGGGACTTTCCTACTTGGCAGTACATCTA
CGTATTAGTCATCGCTATTACCATGGTGATGCGGTTTTGGCAGTACATCAATGGGCGTGGATAGCGGTTT
GACTCACGGGGATTTCCAAGTCTCCACCCCATTGACGTCAATGGGAGTTTGTTTTGGCACCAAAATCAAC
GGGACTTTCCAAAATGTCGTAACAACTCCGCCCCATTGACGCAAATGGGCGGTAGGCGTGTACGGTGGGA
GGTCTATATAAGCAGAGCTCTCTGGCTAACTAGAGAACCCACTGCTTACTGGCTTATCGAAATTAATACG
ACTCACTATAGGGAGACCCAAGCTTGGTACCGAGCTCGGATCCACTAGTAACGGCCGCCAGTGTGCTGGA
ATTCTGCAGATATCCATCACACTGGCGGCCGCTCGAGGTCTTGCAGAATGGCCCGCTTTGGAGACGAGAT
GCCGGGCCGCTACGGCGCAGGCGGAGGAGGCTCAGGGCCGGCCGCCGGGGTGGTCGTGGGCGCCGCGGGC
GGCCGAGGAGCCGGGGGCAGCCGGCAGGGCGGGCAGCCCGGAGCGCAGAGGATGTACAAGCAGTCGATGG
CGCAGAGAGCGCGGACCATGGCCCTCTACAACCCCATCCCTGTCCGCCAGAACTGCCTCACGGTCAACCG
CTCCCTGTTCCTCTTCAGTGAAGACAACGTGGTGAGAAAATACGCCAAAAAGATCACGGAATGGCCTCCC
TTCGAGTACATGATCCTGGCCACCATCATTGCTAACTGCATCGTCCTGGCCCTGGAGCAGCACCTCCCTG
ATGATGACAAGACACCCATGTCCGAGCGGCTGGATGACACAGAACCCTATTTCATTGGCATCTTCTGTTT
TGAGGCTGGAATTAAGATCGTGGCTCTTGGCTTTGCCTTCCACAAAGGCTCCTACCTGAGGAATGGCTGG
AACGTCATGGACTTTGTCGTGGTGCTAACAGGCATCTTGGCCACTGTCGGGACGGAGTTTGATCTACGGA
CACTGAGGGCGGTTCGTGTGCTGCGGCCACTCAAGCTGGTGTCTGGAATCCCAAGTTTACAAGTCGTCCT
GAAGTCAATCATGAAGGCGATGATCCCTCTGCTGCAGATCGGCCTCCTCCTGTTTTTTGCAATCCTTATT
TTTGCAATCATAGGGTTAGAATTTTATATGGGAAAATTTCATACCACCTGCTTTGAAGAGGGGACAGACG
ACATCCAGGGTGAGTCGCCAGCTCCGTGTGGGACAGAGGAGCCTGCCCGCACCTGCCCCAACGGGACCAA
ATGTCAGCCGTACTGGGAAGGGCCCAACAACGGCATCACTCAGTTCGACAACATCCTGTTTGCTGTGCTC
ACTGTTTTCCAGTGCATCACCATGGCAGGCTGGACTGATCTCCTCTACAATAGCAACGATGCCTCAGGGA
ACACTTGGAACTGGTTGTACTTCATCCCCCTCATCATCATCGGCTCCTTTTTTATGCTGAACCTTGTGCT
GGGTGTGCTGTCTGGGGAGTTTGCCAAAGAAAGGGAACGTGTAGAGAACCGAAGGGCTTTTCTGAAGCTC
AGAAGACAACAGCAGATTGAACGTGAGCTCAATGGATACATGGAGTGGATCTCGAAAGCAGAAGAGGTGA
TCCTCGCGGAGGACGAAACAGACGTGGAGCAGAGGCACCCTTTTGATGGAGCTCTTCGGAGAGCTACTCT
GAAGAAAAGCAAGACGGACCTGCTCAACCCTGAGGAGGCGGAGGACCAGCTTGCTGACATCGCGTCTGTG
GGGTCTCCCTTCGCCAGAGCCAGCATCAAAAGTGCCAAGCTGGAGAATTCGACTTTTTTCCACAAAAAGG
AGAGAAGAATGCGTTTCTACATCCGCCGCATGGTCAAAACTCAGGCCTTCTACTGGACCGTGCTCAGTCT
GGTAGCCCTCAACACGCTGTGCGTCGCCATTGTCCACTACAACCAGCCCGAGTGGCTCTCCGACTTCCTC
TACTATGCAGAATTCATTTTCTTAGGACTCTTTATGTCCGAAATGTTTATAAAAATGTATGGGCTCGGGA
CACGGCCTTACTTCCACTCTTCCTTCAACTGCTTTGACTGTGGGGTCATCATCGGGAGCATCTTTGAAGT
CATCTGGGCCGTCTACCCCTACGACGTCCCCGACTACGCCGGCTACCCGTACGACGTCCCGGACTACGCC
GGCGTCGACATCAAACCGGGTACATCCTTTGGAATCAGCGTGTTACGAGCTCTCAGGTTACTGCGTATTT
TCAAAGTCACAAAGTACTGGGCATCTCTCAGAAACCTGGTTGTCTCCCTCCTCAACTCCATGAAATCCAT
CATAAGTCTGCTGTTCCTCCTCTTCCTCTTCATTGTCGTCTTTGCCCTCTTGGGGATGCAGCTGTTTGGT
GGCCAGTTTAATTTTGACGAGGGGACTCCTCCCACCAACTTCGACACTTTTCCAGCAGCAATAATGACTG
TGTTTCAGATCCTGACTGGCGAGGATTGGAATGAGGTCATGTATGATGGGATCAAGTCTCAGGGGGGCGT
GCAGGGCGGCATGGTGTTCTCCATCTACTTCATCGTCCTCACCCTCTTCGGGAACTACACCCTGCTGAAC
GTGTTCTTGGCTATCGCGGTGGACAACCTGGCCAACGCCCAGGAACTCACCAAGGATGAACAAGAAGAGG
AAGAGGCAGCCAATCAGAAACTGGCTCTACAGAAAGCCAAGGAGGTGGCAGAAGTGAGTCCCCTGTCTGC
AGCCAACATGTCCATAGCTGTGAAGGAACAGCAGAAGAACCAGAAGCCTGCCAAGTCGGTGTGGGAGCAG
CGCACCAGCGAGATGCGCAAGCAGAACCTGCTGGCTAGCCGCGAGGCGCTGTACGGGGACGCGGCTGAGC
GCTGGCCCACCACTTACGCGCGCCCGCTGCGGCCGGACGTGAAGACGCACTTGGACCGGCCGCTCGTGGT
GGACCCGCAGGAGAACCGTAACAACAACACCAACAAGAGCCGTGCGCCAGAAGCGCTGCGCCAAACCGCG
CGGCCCCGCGAGAGCGCGCGCGACCCCGACGCGCGGCGCGCCTGGCCCAGCAGCCCTGAGCGCGCCCCTG
GACGAGAGGGCCCGTATGGCCGCGAGAGCGAGCCGCAACAGCGCGAGCACGCGCCACCCCGCGAGCACGT
ACCCTGGGACGCGGATCCTGAGCGCGCCAAGGCCGGGGACGCGCCCCGCCGCCACACGCACCGGCCTGTG
GCCGAGGGCGAGCCTCGTCGCCACCGCGCGCGCCGCCGGCCCGGGGACGAACCGGACGACAGACCGGAGC
GCAGGCCGCGTCCCCGCGACGCCACTAGGCCGGCCCGCGCTGCAGACGGCGAAGGCGATGATGGGGAGCG
CAAGCGGCGACACCGACACGGGCCGCCGGCCCACGATGACAGGGAGCGCAGACACCGGCGCAGAAAAGAG
AGCCAGGGCTCTGGGGTCCCCATGTCTGGTCCCAACCTGTCCACCACCAGGCCAATCCAGCAGGATCTGG
GCCGCCAGGACCTGCCACTGGCTGAGGACCTGGACAACATGAAGAACAACAAGTTGGCCACCGGGGAGCC
TGCCAGTCCCCACGACAGCCTGGGCCACAGTGGCCTTCCCCCTAGCCCTGCCAAGATCGGGAACAGCACC
AACCCTGGTCCCGCCTTGGCCACCAATCCCCAGAATGCTGCCAGCCGCAGGACGCCCAACAACCCGGGCA
ACCCGTCCAACCCCGGCCCCCCCAAGACTCCCGAGAACAGCCTTATCGTCACCAACCCCAGCAGCACCCA
GCCCAACTCAGCAAAGACTGCCAGGAAACCCGAGCACATGGCGGTGGAGATCCCCCCGGCCTGCCCGCCC
CTCAACCACACTGTGGTCCAAGTAAACAAAAACGCCAACCCAGACCCACTGCCAAAGAAAGAGGAAGAGA
AGAAGGAGGAAGAGGAGGCAGACCCCGGGGAGGATGGCCCAAAGCCCATGCCGCCCTACAGCTCCATGTT
CATCCTCTCCACCACCAACCCCCTTCGCCGGCTGTGCCATTACATCCTGAACCTGCGCTACTTCGAGATG
TGCATCCTCATGGTCATTGCCATGAGTAGCATCGCGCTGGCCGCCGAGGACCCGGTGCAGCCCAACGCAC
CCCGCAACAACGTGCTGCGATATTTTGACTATGTTTTCACAGGAGTGTTTACCTTTGAGATGGTGATCAA
GATGATCGACCTGGGCCTCGTCCTGCATCAGGGGGCCTATTTCCGTGACCTGTGGAACATTCTGGACTTC
ATAGTGGTCAGTGGGGCCCTGGTGGCCTTTGCCTTCACTGGCAATAGCAAAGGAAAGGACATCAACACCA
TCAAGTCCCTCCGAGTCCTCCGGGTGCTACGACCTCTAAAGACCATCAAGCGGCTGCCTAAGTTGAAGGC
CGTATTTGACTGCGTGGTGAACTCGCTCAAGAACGTCTTCAACATCCTCATTGTCTACATGCTCTTCATG
TTCATCTTCGCCGTGGTGGCCGTGCAGCTCTTCAAGGGCAAATTCTTCCACTGCACGGACGAGTCCAAGG
AGTTTGAGAGAGACTGTCGAGGCAAATACCTCCTTTACGAGAAGAACGAGGTAAAGGCGCGGGACCGCGA
GTGGAAGAAATACGACTTCCACTACGACAACGTGCTCTGGGCCCTGCTCACGCTCTTTACGGTGTCCACG
GGAGAGGGCTGGCCACAGGTCCTCAAGCACTCAGTGGATGCCACTTTTGAGAACCAGGGCCCCAGCCCCG
GGTACCGCATGGAAATGTCCATCTTCTACGTGGTCTACTTTGTGGTGTTTCCCTTCTTCTTTGTCAATAT
CTTTGTGGCCTTGATCATCATCACCTTCCAGGAGCAGGGAGACAAGATGATGGAAGAATACAGCCTAGAG
AAAAATGAGAGGGCCTGCATCGACTTTGCCATCAGTGCCAAGCCGCTGACCAGGCACATGCCCCAGAACA
AGCAGAGCTTCCAGTATCGAATGTGGCAGTTCGTGGTGTCCCCACCCTTTGAGTACACCATCATGGCCAT
GATCGCTCTCAACACCATCGTGCTAATGATGAAGTTCTATGGAGCCTCTGTGGCCTATGAAAACGCCCTT
CGAGTGTTCAACATTGTCTTCACCTCCCTCTTCTCTCTCGAATGTGTGCTCAAAGTCATGGCTTTTGGGA
TTCTGAATTATTTCCGCGATGCCTGGAACATCTTCGACTTTGTGACTGTTCTGGGCAGCATCACAGACAT
CCTCGTCACCGAGTTTGGGAATAACTTCATCAACCTGAGCTTTCTCCGCCTCTTCCGTGCTGCCCGACTC
ATCAAACTCCTCCGCCAGGGTTACACCATCCGCATTCTCCTCTGGACTTTCGTGCAGTCTTTCAAGGCCC
TACCTTATGTCTGTCTGCTGATCGCCATGCTCTTCTTCATCTATGCCATCATCGGGATGCAGGTGTTTGG
CAACATCGGCATTGATGGGGAAGATGAGGACAGCGATGAGGATGAGTTCCAAATCACGAGGCACAATAAC
TTCCGGACCTTCTTCCAAGCTCTCATGCTTCTCTTCCGGAGCGCCACAGGGGAAGCGTGGCACAACATCA
TGCTGTCCTGCCTCAGCGGGAAGCCATGCGACAAGAACTCCGGGATCCAAAAACCAGAGTGTGGCAACGA
GTTCGCCTATTTTTACTTTGTCTCGTTCATCTTCCTTTGCTCATTTCTGATGCTGAATCTCTTTGTTGCT
GTCATCATGGACAACTTCGAGTACCTCACCCGAGATTCCTCCATCCTGGGCCCCCACCACCTGGATGAGT
ACGTGCGTGTCTGGGCAGAGTATGACCCTGCTGCCTGCGGCCGCATTCACTATAAGGACATGTACAGTTT
ATTGCGAGTAATATCGCCCCCTCTCGGCTTAGGCAAGAAATGTCCTCATAGGGTTGCTTGCAAGAGGCTC
TTGCGGATGGACCTACCCGTAGCGGATGACAACACCGTTCACTTCAACTCCACCTTGATGGCTCTGATCC
GAACCGCCCTGGATATCAAAATCGCAAAGGGTGGAGCTGACAAGCAGCAAATGGACGCAGAGCTCCGCAA
GGAAATGATGGCCATTTGGCCCAACCTGTCTCAGAAGACCTTGGATCTGCTGGTCACACCTCACAAGTCC
ACGGACCTGACAGTGGGTAAGATCTACGCAGCCATGATGATCATGGAGTACTACCGGCAGAGCAAGGCCA
AGAAGCTGCAGGCCATGCGAGAGGAGCAGAACCGGACACCACTCATGTTCCAGCGCATGGAGCCTCCATC
GCCAACACAGGAGGGAGGACCCAGCCAAAACGCCCTTCCCTCCACTCAGCTGGACCCCGGAGGAGGCCTG
ATGGCTCAAGAAAGCAGCATGAAGGAGAGCCCGTCCTGGGTGACCCAGCGGGCACAGGAGATGTTCCAGA
AGACTGGTACCTGGAGCCCAGAGCGAGGGCCACCCATCGACATGCCTAACAGCCAGCCCAACTCCCAGTC
TGTGGAGATGAGAGAAATGGGAACTGATGGCTACTCAGACAGCGAACACTACCTCCCCATGGAAGGACAG
ACCAGGGCCGCCTCCATGCCCCGCCTCCCAGCAGAGAACCAGAGGAGAAGGGGCCGGCCACGTGGAAATA
ACCTCAGTACCATCTCTGATACCAGCCCCATGAAGCGCTCAGCCTCCGTGCTGGGACCCAAAGCCCGGCG
ACTGGATGACTACTCACTAGAGCGGGTACCACCTGAGGAGAACCAAAGGTACCACCAACGCCGCCGGGAC
CGTGGCCACCGCACCTCTGAGCGCTCTCTGGGCCGATACACTGATGTGGACACAGGCCTGGGGACAGATC
TGAGCATGACCACCCAATCGGGTGACCTGCCCTCCAAAGATCGGGACCAGGACCGGGGCCGGCCCAAGGA
CCGGAAGCATCGGCCACACCACCACCACCACCATCATCACCATCATCCCCCGGCCCCGGACCGGGAGCGC
TACGCACAGGAGCGGCCGGACACCGGCCGGGCGCGGGCCCGGGAGCAGCGCTGGTCCCGCTCGCCCAGCG
AGGGTCGGGAGCACGCGACACACAGACAGTAGTTCCGTCAGTGGAAGCCCAGCCCCCTCTACGTCCGGCA
CCAGCACGCCGCGGCGCGGCCGCCGCCAGCTCCCCCAGACCCCCTGCACCCCGCGGCCGCTTGTGTCCTA
CTCGCCCGCTCCGCGCAGGCCTGCGGCGCGCAGGATGGCGGGTCCCCCAGCGCCCCCTGGCGGCTCGCCG
CGGGGTTGCCGCCGTGCGCCGCGCTGGCCTGCGCATGCGCCTGAGGGCCCGCGGCCGCGCGGTGCCGACT
ACACCGAGCCCGACAGCCCGCGCGAGCCGCCAGGGGGCGCGCATGAGCCCGCGCCGCGGTCGCCCAGGAC
TCCGCGCGCCGCGGGCTGCGCGTCACCGCGCCACGGCCGCAGGCTGCCCAATGGTTACTACGCGGGGCAC
GGCGCGCCACGGCCGCGCACAGCCCGCAGGGGCGCGCACGACGCGTACAGCGAGAGCGAGGACGACTGGT
GCTAAGCCGCCCCGCCCCCCGCAGCGCCCGTACGGTGCGGGCGCACCGCAAATGATAAACAATAACGTTT
TTAAAAAAGAAAACCGGGGAGAAAAACAAAAATAGCTTCTATTGATGAGTTTTATCATCTCGATTGAATC
TTTCGTTTTCCCGGTGAACGAAACCGAGGTGGCTGCGAGCCGGAGGGACGGCTGCACGCCCCACACACTT
CTCAGACCCACGGGAGTTCTTGCGGGCCACGCCAAACTTATTACTGCCTGCAGAGTTCAACTACAAGAAA
ATAACACTAACAGTTTTTAAAAGGACTCCGTAAAAAGAAATTTGAAAGAGAATGTAGAGAGGCTGAGAAA
GCCCAGGAATTCCTGCAGCCCGGGGGATCCACTAGAGGGCCCTATTCTATAGTGTCACCTAAATGCTAGA
GCTCGCTGATCAGCCTCGACTGTGCCTTCTAGTTGCCAGCCATCTGTTGTTTGCCCCTCCCCCGTGCCTT
CCTTGACCCTGGAAGGTGCCACTCCCACTGTCCTTTCCTAATAAAATGAGGAAATTGCATCGCATTGTCT
GAGTAGGTGTCATTCTATTCTGGGGGGTGGGGTGGGGCAGGACAGCAAGGGGGAGGATTGGGAAGACAAT
AGCAGGCATGCTGGGGATGCGGTGGGCTCTATGGCTTCTGAGGCGGAAAGAACCAGCTGGGGCTCTAGGG
GGTATCCCC
[124 nt withheld, positions 12260-12383]
C
[91 nt withheld, positions 12385-12475]
A
[49 nt withheld, positions 12477-12525]
CCTTTGACGTTGGAGTCCACGTTCTTT
[37 nt withheld, positions 12553-12589]
ACCCTATCTCGGTCTATTCTTTTGATTTATAAGGGATTTTGCCGATTTCGGCCTATTGGTTAAAAAATGA
GCTGATTTAACAAAAATTTAACGCGAATTAATTCTGTGGAATGTGTGTCAGTTAGGGTGTGGAAAGTCCC
CAGGCTCCCCAGCAGGCAGAAGTATGCAAAGCATGCATCTCAATTAGTCAGCAACCAGGTGTGGAAAGTC
CCCAGGCTCCCCAGCAGGCAGAAGTATGCAAAGCATGCATCTCAATTAGTCAGCAACCATAGTCCCGCCC
CTAACTCCGCCCATCCCGCCCCTAACTCCGCCCAGTTCCGCCCATTCTCCGCCCCATGGCTGACTAATTT
TTTTTATTTATGCAGAGGCCGAGGCCGCCTCTGCCTCTGAGCTATTCCAGAAG
